Addgene plasmid #248152: pLVX-EF1_-FCRL3-16aa-puro
Purpose: Lentiviral vector encoding a truncated form of human FCRL3, containing only the first 16 residues of the cytoplasmic tail.
Depositing lab: Silvia Monticelli. Depositing organization: Institute for Research in Biomedicine, Switzerland. Publication: FCRL3 is an immunoregulatory receptor that restrains the activation of human memory T lymphocytes. Bianchi N, Foli E, Mostanfar M, Marzi R, Spinella MC, Polletti S, Pecoraro M, Cassotta A, Thakur R, Jarrossay D, Sallusto F, Natoli G, Monticelli S. J Exp Med (2026) 223 (1): e20242474. 10.1084/jem.20242474.
Backbone
  Vector backbone: pLVX-EF1_-IRES-Puro
  Backbone size w/o insert (bp): 8899
  Vector type: Lentiviral
  Selectable markers: Puromycin
Growth in bacteria
  Bacterial resistance: Ampicillin, 100 μg/mL
  Growth temperature: 37°C
  Growth strain: NEB Stable
  Copy number: High Copy
Gene/Insert
  Gene/Insert name: FCRL3 (alt names: CD307; SPAP2)
  Species: H. sapiens (human)
  Insert size (bp): 2207
  Mutation: Mutagenesis to insert a stop codon at aa611 in FCRL3 in order to express a truncated version
  Entrez Gene: FCRL3 (a.k.a. CD307c, FCRH3, IFGP3, IRTA3, MAIA, SPAP2)
  Promoter: EF1_
  Cloning method: Unknown
Terms and licenses: Academic/Nonprofit Terms; Industry Terms: Not Available to Industry
Depositor comments: Variant of FCRL3 sequence; rs7522061 SNP.
How to cite: pLVX-EF1_-FCRL3-16aa-puro was a gift from Silvia Monticelli (Addgene plasmid # 248152 ; http://n2t.net/addgene:248152 ; RRID:Addgene_248152)
