[The description below was written by a language model from this plasmid's Addgene catalogue record and pLannotate feature annotations shown in this document.]
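Description:
pLVX-EF1α-FCRL3-16aa-puro is an HIV-1-based lentiviral expression plasmid built on the pLVX-EF1α-IRES-Puro backbone, intended for stable delivery of a truncated human FCRL3 receptor into mammalian cells. In bacteria it is maintained through a high-copy ColE1/pUC-type origin and selected with ampicillin via the β-lactamase gene. The annotated sequence is about 11 kb, consistent with the stated backbone plus an insert of roughly 2.2 kb.

The viral portion carries the elements needed for packaging and transduction: HIV-1 LTR sequences at both ends (with adjacent nef-derived fragments), the Ψ packaging signal with a partial gag region, the Rev response element for Rev-dependent nuclear export of the genomic RNA, and the cPPT/CTS, which aids nuclear import of the reverse-transcribed genome. Between the LTRs, the human EF-1α core promoter with its intron A drives a single bicistronic transcript. The first cistron is FCRL3 (also known as CD307c, FCRH3 or SPAP2), mutated to introduce a stop codon at residue 611, so that the protein retains only the first 16 residues of its cytoplasmic tail. The depositor notes that the sequence is a variant carrying the rs7522061 SNP. An EMCV IRES then allows translation of puromycin N-acetyltransferase from the same mRNA, linking puromycin resistance to receptor expression, and a WPRE downstream enhances transcript stability and expression. No epitope tag or fluorescent reporter is annotated.

The construct comes from work characterising FCRL3 as an immunoregulatory receptor restraining activation of human memory T lymphocytes. Its design suggests use as a tail-deletion mutant for comparison with full-length receptor, though the record does not describe specific experiments.
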