Features (pLannotate 1.2.2; 24 found; start..end, strand, type, name):
      1..209     -  intron         EF-1α intron A (fragment): intron upstream of the start codon of human EF-1α
    210..421     -  promoter       EF-1α core promoter: core promoter for human elongation factor EF-1α
    634..749     -  misc_feature   cPPT/CTS: central polypurine tract and central termination sequence of HIV-1 (lacking the first T)
    764..864     -  CDS            Rev (fragment): human immunodeficiency virus 1 (HIV-1) Rev protein; rev; enhances nuclear export of unspliced and incompletely spliced viral mRNAs
   1241..1474    -  misc_feature   RRE: The Rev response element (RRE) of HIV-1 allows for Rev-dependent mRNA export from the nucleus to the cytoplasm.
   1649..1987    -  CDS            HIV-1 gag (fragment): gag protein from human immunodeficiency virus 1; gag
   1971..2096    -  misc_feature   HIV-1 Ψ: packaging signal of human immunodeficiency virus type 1
   2143..2400    -  LTR            5' LTR (truncated): truncated 5' long terminal repeat (LTR) from HIV-1
   2448..2777    -  CDS            nef (fragment): NEF_HV1BR - Experimental evidence at protein level: Swiss-Prot protein existence level 1. Extracellular Nef protein targets CD4(+) T-lymphocytes for apoptosis by interacting with CXCR4 surface receptors (PubMed:14990729). From Human immunodeficiency virus type 1 group M subtype B (isolate BRU/LAI) (HIV-1).
   2944..3078    -  polyA_signal   SV40 poly(A) signal: SV40 polyadenylation signal
   3126..3230    +  promoter       AmpR promoter: bla
   3231..4091    +  CDS            AmpR: β-lactamase; bla; confers resistance to ampicillin, carbenicillin, and related antibiotics
   4262..4850    +  rep_origin     ori: high-copy-number ColE1/pMB1/pBR322/pUC origin of replication
   5033..5125    +  CDS            lacI (fragment): lac repressor; lacI; The lac repressor binds to the lac operator to inhibit transcription in E. coli. This inhibition can be relieved by adding lactose or isopropyl-β-D-thiogalactopyranoside (IPTG).
   5138..5159    +  protein_bind   CAP binding site: CAP binding activates transcription in the presence of cAMP. E. coli catabolite activator protein
   5174..5204    +  promoter       lac promoter: promoter for the E. coli lac operon
   5208..5230    +  protein_bind   lac operator (fragment): The lac repressor binds to the lac operator to inhibit transcription in E. coli. This inhibition can be relieved by adding lactose or isopropyl-β-D-thiogalactopyranoside (IPTG). lac repressor encoded by lacI
   5380..5637    -  LTR            5' LTR (truncated): truncated 5' long terminal repeat (LTR) from HIV-1
   5685..6203    -  CDS            nef (fragment): NEF_HV1BR - Experimental evidence at protein level: Swiss-Prot protein existence level 1. Extracellular Nef protein targets CD4(+) T-lymphocytes for apoptosis by interacting with CXCR4 surface receptors (PubMed:14990729). From Human immunodeficiency virus type 1 group M subtype B (isolate BRU/LAI) (HIV-1).
   6220..6808    -  misc_feature   WPRE: woodchuck hepatitis virus posttranscriptional regulatory element
   6825..7424    -  CDS            PuroR: puromycin N-acetyltransferase; pac from Streptomyces alboniger; confers resistance to puromycin
   7432..8004    -  misc_feature   IRES: internal ribosome entry site (IRES) of the encephalomyocarditis virus (EMCV)
   8024..10225   -  CDS            FCRL3: FCRL3_HUMAN - Also known as FCRH3 From Homo sapiens (Human).
  10274..10477   -  intron         EF-1α intron A: truncated intron upstream of the start codon of human EF-1α
>Addgene plasmid #248152 | pLVX-EF1_-FCRL3-16aa-puro | addgene full sequence | sequence record 495279 | Addgene NGS Result
GGCCCCAGCGCCCAAGCCAGGCCTCAACTCAAGCACGAGGCGAAGGGGCTCCTTAAGCGCAAGGCCTCGA
ACTCTCCCACCCACTTCCAACCCGAAGCTCGGGATCAAGAATCACGTACTGCAGCCAGGGGCGTGGAAGT
AATTCAAGGCACGCAAGGGCCATAACCCGTAAAGAGGCCAGGCCCGCGGGAACCACACACGGCACTTACC
TGTGTTCTGGCGGCAAACCCGTTGCGAAAAAGAACGTTCACGGCGACTACTGCACTTATATACGGTTCTC
CCCCACCCTCGGGAAAAAGGCGGAGCCAGTACACGACATCACTTTCCCAGTTTACCCCGCGCCACCTTCT
CTAGGCACCGGTTCAATTGCCGACCCCTCCCCCCAACTTCTCGGGGACTGTGGGCGATGTGCGCTCTGCC
CACTGACGGGCACCGGAGCCTCACGCATGCTCTTCTCCACCTCAGTGATGACGAGAGCGGGCGGGTGAGG
GGGCGGGAACGCAGCGATCTCTGGGTTCTACGTTAGTGGGAGTTTAACGACGGTCCCTGGGATTCCCCAA
GGCAGGGGCGAGTCCTTTTGTATGAATTACTCATCGATAAACTGGATCTCTGCTGTCCCTGTAATAAACC
CGAAAATTTTGAATTTTTGTAATTTGTTTTTGTAATTCTTTAGTTTGTATGTCTGTTGCTATTATGTCTA
CTATTCTTTCCCCTGCACTGTACCCCCCAATCCCCCCTTTTCTTTTAAAGGCGATACCGTCGAGATCCGT
TCACTAATCGAATGGATCTGTCTCTGTCTCTCTCTCCACCTTCTTCTTCTATTCCTTCGGGCCTGTCGGG
TCCCCTCGGGGTTGGGAGGTGGGTCTGAAACGATAATGGTGAATATCCCTGCCTAACTCTATTCACTATA
GAAAGTACAGCAAAAACTATTCTTAAACCTACCAAGCCTCCTACTATCATTATGAATAATTTTATATACC
ACAGCCAATTTGTTATGTTAAACCAATTCCACAAACTTGCCCATTTATCTAATTCCAATAATTCTTGTTC
ATTCTTTTCTTGCTGGTTTTGCGATTCTTCAATTAAGGAGTGTATTAAGCTTGTGTAATTGTTAATTTCT
CTGTCCCACTCCATCCAGGTCGTGTGATTCCAAATCTGTTCCAGAGATTTATTACTCCAACTAGCATTCC
AAGGCACAGCAGTGGTGCAAATGAGTTTTCCAGAGCAACCCCAAATCCCCAGGAGCTGTTGATCCTTTAG
GTATCTTTCCACAGCCAGGATTCTTGCCTGGAGCTGCTTGATGCCCCAGACTGTGAGTTGCAACAGATGC
TGTTGCGCCTCAATAGCCCTCAGCAAATTGTTCTGCTGCTGCACTATACCAGACAATAATTGTCTGGCCT
GTACCGTCAGCGTCATTGACGCTGCGCCCATAGTGCTTCCTGCTGCTCCCAAGAACCCAAGGAACAAAGC
TCCTATTCCCACTGCTCTTTTTTCTCTCTGCACCACTCTTCTCTTTGCCTTGGTGGGTGCTACTCCTAAT
GGTTCAATTTTTACTACTTTATATTTATATAATTCACTTCTCCAATTGTCCCTCATATCTCCTCCTCCAG
GTCTGAAGATCAGCGGCCGGCCGCTTGCTGTGCGGTGGTCTTACTTTTGTTTTGCTCTTCCTCTATCTTG
TCTAAAGCTTCCTTGGTGTCTTTTATCTCTATCCTTTGATGCACACAATAGAGGGTTGCTACTGTATTAT
ATAATGATCTAAGTTCTTCTGATCCTGTCTGAAGGGATGGTTGTAGCTGTCCCAGTATTTGTCTACAGCC
TTCTGATGTTTCTAACAGGCCAGGATTAACTGCGAATCGTTCTAGCTCCCTGCTTGCCCATACTATATGT
TTTAATTTATATTTTTTCTTTCCCCCTGGCCTTAACCGAATTTTTTCCCATCGCGATCTAATTCTCCCCC
GCTTAATACTGACGCTCTCGCACCCATCTCTCTCCTTCTAGCCTCCGCTAGTCAAAATTTTTGGCGTACT
CACCAGTCGCCGCCCCTCGCCTCTTGCCGTGCGCGCTTCAGCAAGCCGAGTCCTGCGTCGAGAGAGCTCC
TCTGGTTTCCCTTTCGCTTTCAAGTCCCTGTTCGGGCGCCACTGCTAGAGATTTTCCACACTGACTAAAA
GGGTCTGAGGGATCTCTAGTTACCAGAGTCACACAACAGACGGGCACACACTACTTGAAGCACTCAAGGC
AAGCTTTATTGAGGCTTAAGCAGTGGGTTCCCTAGTTAGCCAGAGAGCTCCCAGGCTCAGATCTGGTCTA
ACCAGAGAGACCCAGTACAGGCAAAAAGCAGCTGCTTATATGCAGGATCTGAGGGCTCGCCACTCCCCAG
TCCCGCCCAGGCCACGCCTCCCTGGAAAGTCCCCAGCGGAAAGTCCCTTGTAGCAAGCTCGATATCAGCA
GTTCTTGAAGTACTCCGGATGCAGCTCTCGGGCCACGTGATGAAATGCTAGGCGGCTGTCAAACCTCCAC
TCTAACACTTCTCTCTCCGGGTCATCCATCCCATGCAGGCTCACAGGGTGTAACAAGCTGGTGTTCTCTC
CTTTATTGGCCTCTTCTACCTTATCTGGCTCAACTGGTACTAGCTTGTAGCACCATCCAAAGGTCAGTGG
ATATCTGACCCCTGGCCCTGGTGTGTAGTTCTGCTAATCAGGGAAGTAGCCTTGTGTGTGGTAGATCCAC
AGATCAAGGATATCTTGTCTTCTTTGGGAGTGAATTAGCCCTTCCAACTACTAAGTTTGTAGTACATATT
TAACAAATACAATTTCTTTAAAATGAAAATAATTCAGAGGAATCACAGGTTTAGAGTAAATGAAACCACA
GGTAATTGGCAGTGGTAATAGGGTATGGGGTGGGAAGTTTGGGATGATTTTGGTTAGCTTGAGTTATCCA
GTTGATCCAGACATGATAAGATACATTGATGAGTTTGGACAAACCACAACTAGAATGCAGTGAAAAAAAT
GCTTTATTTGTGAAATTTGTGATGCTATTGCTTTATTTGTAACCATTATAAGCTGCAATAAACAAGTTGA
TCTCCCGATCCGTCGACGTCAGGTGGCACTTTTCGGGGAAATGTGCGCGGAACCCCTATTTGTTTATTTT
TCTAAATACATTCAAATATGTATCCGCTCATGAGACAATAACCCTGATAAATGCTTCAATAATATTGAAA
AAGGAAGAGTATGAGTATTCAACATTTCCGTGTCGCCCTTATTCCCTTTTTTGCGGCATTTTGCCTTCCT
GTTTTTGCTCACCCAGAAACGCTGGTGAAAGTAAAAGATGCTGAAGATCAGTTGGGTGCACGAGTGGGTT
ACATCGAACTGGATCTCAACAGCGGTAAGATCCTTGAGAGTTTTCGCCCCGAAGAACGTTTTCCAATGAT
GAGCACTTTTAAAGTTCTGCTATGTGGCGCGGTATTATCCCGTATTGACGCCGGGCAAGAGCAACTCGGT
CGCCGCATACACTATTCTCAGAATGACTTGGTTGAGTACTCACCAGTCACAGAAAAGCATCTTACGGATG
GCATGACAGTAAGAGAATTATGCAGTGCTGCCATAACCATGAGTGATAACACTGCGGCCAACTTACTTCT
GACAACGATCGGAGGACCGAAGGAGCTAACCGCTTTTTTGCACAACATGGGGGATCATGTAACTCGCCTT
GATCGTTGGGAACCGGAGCTGAATGAAGCCATACCAAACGACGAGCGTGACACCACGATGCCTGTAGCAA
TGGCAACAACGTTGCGCAAACTATTAACTGGCGAACTACTTACTCTAGCTTCCCGGCAACAATTAATAGA
CTGGATGGAGGCGGATAAAGTTGCAGGACCACTTCTGCGCTCGGCCCTTCCGGCTGGCTGGTTTATTGCT
GATAAATCTGGAGCCGGTGAGCGTGGGTCTCGCGGTATCATTGCAGCACTGGGGCCAGATGGTAAGCCCT
CCCGTATCGTAGTTATCTACACGACGGGGAGTCAGGCAACTATGGATGAACGAAATAGACAGATCGCTGA
GATAGGTGCCTCACTGATTAAGCATTGGTAACTGTCAGACCAAGTTTACTCATATATACTTTAGATTGAT
TTAAAACTTCATTTTTAATTTAAAAGGATCTAGGTGAAGATCCTTTTTGATAATCTCATGACCAAAATCC
CTTAACGTGAGTTTTCGTTCCACTGAGCGTCAGACCCCGTAGAAAAGATCAAAGGATCTTCTTGAGATCC
TTTTTTTCTGCGCGTAATCTGCTGCTTGCAAACAAAAAAACCACCGCTACCAGCGGTGGTTTGTTTGCCG
GATCAAGAGCTACCAACTCTTTTTCCGAAGGTAACTGGCTTCAGCAGAGCGCAGATACCAAATACTGTTC
TTCTAGTGTAGCCGTAGTTAGGCCACCACTTCAAGAACTCTGTAGCACCGCCTACATACCTCGCTCTGCT
AATCCTGTTACCAGTGGCTGCTGCCAGTGGCGATAAGTCGTGTCTTACCGGGTTGGACTCAAGACGATAG
TTACCGGATAAGGCGCAGCGGTCGGGCTGAACGGGGGGTTCGTGCACACAGCCCAGCTTGGAGCGAACGA
CCTACACCGAACTGAGATACCTACAGCGTGAGCTATGAGAAAGCGCCACGCTTCCCGAAGGGAGAAAGGC
GGACAGGTATCCGGTAAGCGGCAGGGTCGGAACAGGAGAGCGCACGAGGGAGCTTCCAGGGGGAAACGCC
TGGTATCTTTATAGTCCTGTCGGGTTTCGCCACCTCTGACTTGAGCGTCGATTTTTGTGATGCTCGTCAG
GGGGGCGGAGCCTATGGAAAAACGCCAGCAACGCGGCCTTTTTACGGTTCCTGGCCTTTTGCTGGCCTTT
TGCTCACATGTTCTTTCCTGCGTTATCCCCTGATTCTGTGGATAACCGTATTACCGCCTTTGAGTGAGCT
GATACCGCTCGCCGCAGCCGAACGACCGAGCGCAGCGAGTCAGTGAGCGAGGAAGCGGAAGAGCGCCCAA
TACGCAAACCGCCTCTCCCCGCGCGTTGGCCGATTCATTAATGCAGCTGGCACGACAGGTTTCCCGACTG
GAAAGCGGGCAGTGAGCGCAACGCAATTAATGTGAGTTAGCTCACTCATTAGGCACCCCAGGCTTTACAC
TTTATGCTTCCGGCTCGTATGTTGTGTGGAATTGTGAGCGGATAACAATTTCACACAGGAAACAGCTATG
ACCATGATTACGCCAAGCTCTAGCTAGAGGTCGACGGTAAACGCTAGCAATGTCAAGGCCTCTCACTCTC
TGATATTCATTTCTTTGCAAGTTATAAATACTGAATAATAAGATGACATGAACTACTACTGCTAGAGATT
TTCCACACTGACTAAAAGGGTCTGAGGGATCTCTAGTTACCAGAGTCACACAACAGACGGGCACACACTA
CTTGAAGCACTCAAGGCAAGCTTTATTGAGGCTTAAGCAGTGGGTTCCCTAGTTAGCCAGAGAGCTCCCA
GGCTCAGATCTGGTCTAACCAGAGAGACCCAGTACAGGCAAAAAGCAGCTGCTTATATGCAGGATCTGAG
GGCTCGCCACTCCCCAGTCCCGCCCAGGCCACGCCTCCCTGGAAAGTCCCCAGCGGAAAGTCCCTTGTAG
CAAGCTCGATATCAGCAGTTCTTGAAGTACTCCGGATGCAGCTCTCGGGCCACGTGATGAAATGCTAGGC
GGCTGTCAAACCTCCACTCTAACACTTCTCTCTCCGGGTCATCCATCCCATGCAGGCTCACAGGGTGTAA
CAAGCTGGTGTTCTCTCCTTTATTGGCCTCTTCTACCTTATCTGGCTCAACTGGTACTAGCTTGTAGCAC
CATCCAAAGGTCAGTGGATATCTGACCCCTGGCCCTGGTGTGTAGTTCTGCTAATCAGGGAAGTAGCCTT
GTGTGTGGTAGATCCACAGATCAAGGATATCTTGTCTTCGTTGGGAGTGAATTAGCCCTTCCAGTCCCCT
CTTTTCTTTTAAAAAGTGGCTAAGATCTACAGCTGCCTTGTAAGTCATTGGTCTTAAAGGTACCTGAGGT
GTGACTGGAAAACCCACCTCCTCCTCCTCTTGTGCTTCTAGCCAGGCACAATCAGCATTGGTAGCTGCTG
TATTGCTACTTGTGATTGCTCCATGTTTTTCTAGGTCTCGACTGCAGAATTAATTCCAGGCGGGGAGGCG
GCCCAAAGGGAGATCCGACTCGTCTGAGGGCGAAGGCGAAGACGCGGAAGAGGCCGCAGAGCCGGCAGCA
GGCCGCGGGAAGGAAGGTCCGCTGGATTGAGGGCCGAAGGGACGTAGCAGAAGGACGTCCCGCGCAGAAT
CCAGGTGGCAACACAGGCGAGCAGCCATGGAAAGGACGTCAGCTTCCCCGACAACACCACGGAATTGTCA
GTGCCCAACAGCCGAGCCCCTGTCCAGCAGCGGGCAAGGCAGGCGGCGATGAGTTCCGCCGTGGCAATAG
GGAGGGGGAAAGCGAAAGTCCCGGAAAGGAGCTGACAGGTGGTGGCAATGCCCCAACCAGTGGGGGTTGC
GTCAGCAAACACAGTGCACACCACGCCACGTTGCCTGACAACGGGCCACAACTCCTCATAAAGAGACAGC
AACCAGGATTTATACAAGGAGGAGAAAATGAAAGCCATACGGGAAGCAATAGCATGATACAAAGGCATTA
AAGCAGCGTATCCACATAGCGTAAAAGGAGCAACATAGTTAAGAATACCAGTCAATCTTTCACAAATTTT
GTAATCCAGAGGTTGATTGTTCCAGAGCGATCGCTCAGGCACCGGGCTTGCGGGTCATGCACCAGGTGCG
CGGTCCTTCGGGCACCTCGACGTCGGCGGTGACGGTGAAGCCGAGCCGCTCGTAGAAGGGGAGGTTGCGG
GGCGCGGAGGTCTCCAGGAAGGCGGGCACCCCGGCGCGCTCGGCCGCCTCCACTCCGGGGAGCACGACGG
CGCTGCCCAGACCCTTGCCCTGGTGGTCGGGCGAGACGCCGACGGTGGCCAGGAACCACGCGGGCTCCTT
GGGCCGGTGCGGCGCCAGGAGGCCTTCCATCTGTTGCTGCGCGGCCAGCCGGGAACCGCTCAACTCGGCC
ATGCGCGGGCCGATCTCGGCGAACACCGCCCCCGCTTCGACGCTCTCCGGCGTGGTCCAGACCGCCACCG
CGGCGCCGTCGTCCGCGACCCACACCTTGCCGATGTCGAGCCCGACGCGCGTGAGGAAGAGTTCTTGCAG
CTCGGTGACCCGCTCGATGTGGCGGTCCGGGTCGACGGTGTGGCGCGTGGCGGGGTAGTCGGCGAACGCG
GCGGCGAGGGTGCGTACGGCCCGGGGGACGTCGTCGCGGGTGGCGAGGCGCACCGTGGGCTTGTACTCGG
TCATGCTAAGCTTATCATCGTGTTTTTCAAAGGAAAACCACGTCCCCGTGGTTCGGGGGGCCTAGACGTT
TTTTAACCTCGACTAAACACATGTAAAGCATGTGCACCGAGGCCCCAGATCAGATCCCATACAATGGGGT
ACCTTCTGGGCATCCTTCAGCCCCTTGTTGAATACGCTTGAGGTGAGCCATTTGACTCTTTCCACAACTA
TCCAACTCACAACGTGGCACTGGGGTTGTGCCGCCTTTGCAGGTGTATCTTATACACGTGGCTTTTGGCC
GCAGAGGCACCTGTCGCCAGGTGGGGGGTTCCGCTGCCTGCAAAGGGTCGCTACAGACGTTGTTTGTCTT
CAAGAAGCTTCCAGAGGAACTGCTTCCTTCACGACATTCAACAGACCTTGCATTCCTTTGGCGAGAGGGG
AAAGACCCCTAGGAATGCTCGTCAAGAAGACAGGGCCAGGTTTCCGGGCCCTCACATTGCCAAAAGACGG
CAATATGGTGGAAAATAACATATAGACAAACGCACACCGGCCTTATTCCAAGCGGCTTCGGCCAGTAACG
TTAGGGGGGGGGGAGGGAGAGGGGCGGGATCCGCGGCCGCCTAGTGGTCTGAGGCCAGTAATACACGTGG
TACATTCTCATAGTTTTCTTCATCATCTTCTTCATGGGCCCTGCCTCTGCTGCTAGCCTCCCCTGCAGAG
TCGTCTGGGTGTGTCTTCTTCAGTTCTGAATAGAGGACTGTAAGTTCCTCATGCTCTTGATGCATCATTG
GACAATTAGCTGAGTTTTCTTTTGTATGCTGGATGCTCCAGATCTGGGAATAAATCGGGTTGCTATCTCC
AGGATTTACATTGCTGTACATTGGCTCCAGCTCCATTGGGGCTAGTGGTTTAGAGTGAGTGGGCTCTTGA
GGGTCTATCCTGGAAGGCCTGGACGAGGAAGGCTCCTGACACTCACTAGGACTGTGACTAGATTAACCGG
TGGCAGAAAGTCCTCCTGGTTTCCTTCGGGCCCTGGCGTAATGCAGCAGAGCAGCAGCAGCAGCAAGGAC
GAGGATGCTGAGCACCAGCCCCGTGATTCCCGCAGCGGTAAGGCCTGTTCTGTTCCTGGAAGTTCCTGTA
ACATTGAGTGTCACCACTTTACTGTGCTGGGCCCCCAGGCCATTGTCAGCCTCACATGAGTAGTTTCCAG
AATGTTCTGTAGTCAGAGAGAGGTTGAAGGATGCCCCTCCTCCAGAGTGGGCCGAGATGTTCCCCAAGGT
GTCATCCTCGTGATAAAACCAGTACAGGATCGGGAAGGAGCCTCTCAGGGACTCACAGTGAAGCTCCAGC
AGGTCCCCCACCACAGCCTGGGCCCCGGGAGCCCTGAGGGTGAGGACGGGGCGAGACACCGGAACTGTGA
CCCTGAGACTCACTCCATGACTGTGCTGAGCTCCCAGGCCATTGTCTGCATCACAGGAGTAGTTTCCAGA
ATGTTCTGCAGTCAGAGAGAGGTTGAAGGAGGCTCCTCCTCCAGAGGGGGCTGAGCTGTTCCCCAGGGTG
ACATCCTCATGATAAAATCGGTACAGGATCGGGGGAGAGCCTCTCAGGGACTCACAGTGAAGCTCCAGCA
GGTCCCCCACCACAGTGTGGGCCCTGGGAGCCCTGAAGGTGAGGACAGGGTGAGATACCGGAATTCTCAC
GGTGACTCGAATCCACGTGCTGAGGATGGGGCTGTGAACGTTATCAGCTGCACAGTAGTATCTCCCTGCA
TCACTCTCCTTCACGGTGAGAACATGCAGCTCTGCCAACAGGGAACGCTGGGTCTTTCTACCCAGGCTTC
TTACTCTTCCTTCTTTGTGCCAGGAGAATGTGACAGTCCCTGAACCCTGGGCTACTGAGCAAATAAGGAC
CATATTTTCTCCTTCAATCAGCTGCCCTCCGGTGGGCCGGATCTCTAGATTCACATTAGACACAGGGACT
CTCTGTACACGTATCTGAGATCTCAGGCTCCTTTTTTTGATGCTGTGAGTCACTGTCTCCACCTCACACC
AGTAAGACCCTGAGTCTTCAGTCCACATGGCAGGGATCTGGAGTCTGGGGGACCTGCTCCAGCCCAATCC
GAGGGTCTGGCTATCTCTGAAGAGGGAGAATTGCAGCTGGACATCTGGCCTCTGTGGAGAGAGCTGGGTC
TCACAGGTCAGGGTCATGGGACTCCCCTCTATGGGCGTGGAAGAGCTGGCTCTCAGCACAGGATGTAGAA
ACAGCTCTTGAACTTGGATATTTAGGGGTTTTGAAGTTACTTCAATGTCAAGTATGTAAAACTTCCTATA
AGCAGTACAATGATATTTGCTATTATCCCTGGAGACTGAATTCACTGTGATCTTCTCTAAATTATAACTA
TTAGGAAGCTGTTTTCCATCCTTGTAGTAAACCTTTTGATGAGTGTTTTTGTTGTCTTTCCCCTGACATC
TCAGAATGACATTGTCTCCTTCAAAGACAGGATGTAAAGCCTGCAGGATCAGCCAGTCAGGTGAAAATTC
CACATGCACGGCATCACTGAGGGAGGATCCTCGGGTCTTACATTGGTAATTTCCAGGCTCTGTAATTTGG
ATCTTGTCATGTTTTATTTTCAACAACTTCTCATCGTGATACCAATATGTGTCTCCCTGGGCTAGGGAAT
GTGATATGCTGCTGCATATGAGAGCCACTTTTTCTCCTTTGAAGGCTGTGGACCATGGAGGATCGAGGAG
AAGTACAGCTTTTGGGGCCACCCCTGATTGTTCTCTTCCAGGAGTCAGGATCAGCAGCAGCAGCCACAGA
AGCATGGTGGCACTAGTCTCGAGGAATTCACCGGAAATAGATCCTCACGACACCTGAAATGGAAGAAAAA
AACTTTGAACCACTGTCTGAGGCTTGAGAATGAACCAAGATCCAAACTCAAAAAGGGCAAATTCCAAGGA
GAATTACATCAAGTGCCAAGCTGGCCTAACTTCAGTCTCCACCCACTCAGTGTGGGGAAACTCCATCGCA
TAAAACCCCTCCCCCCAACCTAAAGACGACGTACTCCAAAAGCTCGAGAACTAATCGAGGTGCCTGGACG
GCGCCCGGTACTCCGTGGAGTCACATGAAGCGACGGCTGAGGACGGAAAGGCCCTTTTCCTTTGTGTGGG
TGACTCACCCGCCCGCTCTCCCGAGCGCCGCGTCCTCCATTTTGAGCTCCCTGCAGCAGGGCCGGGAAGC
GGCCATCTTTCCGCTCACGCAACTGGTGCCGACCGGGCCAGCCTTGCCGCCCAGGGCGGGGCGATACACG
GCGGCGCGAGGCCAGGCACCAGAGCAGGCCGGCCAGCTTGAGACTACCCCCGTCCGATTCTCGGTGGCCG
CGCTCGCAGGCCCCGCCTCGCCGAACATGTGCGCTGGGACGCACGGGCCCCGTCGCCGCCCGCGGCCCCA
AAAACCGAAATACCAGTGTGCAGATCTTGGCCCGCATTTACAAGACTATCTTGCCAGAAAAAAAGCGTCG
CAGCAGGTCATCAAAAATTTTAAATGGCTAGAGACTTATCGAAAGCAGCGAGACAGGCGCGAAGGTGCCA
CCAGATTCGCACGCGGC
